>Addgene plasmid #201680 | pAcBAC3-POLY-pnRFP | addgene full sequence | sequence record 398142 | Addgene NGS Result
CGTTACATAACTTACGGTAAATGGCCCGCCTGGCTGACCGCCCAACGACCCCCGCCCATTGACGTCAATA
ATGACGTATGTTCCCATAGTAACGCCAATAGGGACTTTCCATTGACGTCAATGGGTGGAGTATTTACGGT
AAACTGCCCACTTGGCAGTACATCAAGTGTATCATATGCCAAGTACGCCCCCTATTGACGTCAATGACGG
TAAATGGCCCGCCTGGCATTATGCCCAGTACATGACCTTATGGGACTTTCCTACTTGGCAGTACATCTAC
GTATTAGTCATCGCTATTACCATGGTCGAGGTGAGCCCCACGTTCTGCTTCACTCTCCCCATCTCCCCCC
CCTCCCCACCCCCAATTTTGTATTTATTTATTTTTTAATTATTTTGTGCAGCGATGGGGGCGGGGGGGGG
GGGGGSGCGCGCCAGGSGGGGSGGGGSGGGGSGAGGGGSGGGGSGGGGSGAGGCGGAGAGGTGCGGCGGC
AGCCAATCAGAGCGGCGCGCTCCGAAAGTTTCCTTTTATGGCGAGGCGGCGGCGGCGGCGGCCCTATAAA
AAGCGAAGCGCGCGGCGGGCGGGAGTCGCTGCGCGCTGCCTTCGCCCCGTGCCCCGCTCCGCCGCCGCCT
CGCGCCGCCCGCCCCGGCTCTGACTGACCGCGTTACTCCCACAGGTGAGCGGGCGGGACGGCCCTTCTCC
TCCGGGCTGTAATTAGCGCTTGGTTTAATGACGGCTTGTTTCTTTTCTGTGGCTGCGTGAAAGCCTTGAG
GGGCTCCGGGAGGGCCCTTTGTGCGGGGGGAGCGGCTCGGGGGGTGCGTGCGTGTGTGTGTGCGTGGGGA
GCGCCGCGTGCGGCTCCGCGCTGCCCGGCGGCTGTGAGCGCTGCGGGCGCGGCGCGGGGCTTTGTGCGCT
CCGCAGTGTGCGCGAGGGGAGCGCGGCCGGGGGCGGTGCCCCGCGGTGCGGGGGGGGCTGCGAGGGGAAC
AAAGGCTGCGTGCGGGGTGTGTGCGTGGGGGGGTGAGCAGGGGGTGTGGGCGCGTCGGTCGGGCTGCAAC
CCCCCCTGCACCCCCCTCCCCGAGTTGCTGAGCACGGCCCGGCTTCGGGTGCGGGGCTCCGTACGGGGCG
TGGCGCGGGGCTCGCCGTGCCGGGCGGGGGGTGGCGGCAGGKGGGGGTGCCGGGCGGGGCGGGGCCGCCT
CGGGCCGGGGRGGGCTCGGGGGAGGGGCGCGGCGGCCCCCGGAGCGCCGGCGGCTGTCGAGGCGCGGCGA
GCCGCAGCCATTGCCTTTTATGGTAATCGTGCGAGAGGGCGCAGGGACTTCCTTTGTCCCAAATCTGTGC
GGAGCCGAAATCTGGGAGGCGCCGCCGCACCCCCTCTAGCGGGCGCGGGGCGAAGCGGTGCGGCGCCGGC
AGGAAGGAAATGGGCGGGGAGGGCCTTCGTGCGTCGCCGCGCCGCCGTCCCCTTCTCCCTCTCCAGCCTC
GGGGCTGTCCGCGGGGGGACGGCTGCCTTCGGGGGGGACGGGGCAGGGCGGGGTTCGGCTTCTGGCGTGT
GACCGGCGGCTCTAGAGCCTCTGCTAACCATGTTCATGCCTTCTTCTTTTTCCTACAGCTCCTGGGCAAC
GTGCTGGTTATTGTGCTGTCTCATCATTTTGGCAAAGAATTGGCCAAGGAGGCCACCATGGGCTCGAGAA
TAGGTCGGCTGGGCTCACCCGTAGTTTCCGAGCGGATGTACCCCGAGGACGGCGCCCTGAAGAGCGAGAT
CAAGTAGGGGCTGAGGCTGAAGGACGGCGGCCACTACGCCGCCGAGGTCAAGACCACCTACAAGGCCAAG
AAGCCCGTGCAGCTGCCCGGCGCCTACATCGTCGACATCAAGTTGGACATCGTGTCCCACAACGAGGACT
ACACCATCGTGGAACAGTGCGAACGCGCCGAGGGCCGCCACTCCACTGGCGGCATGGACGAGCTGTACAA
GGGAGGTACAGGCGGGAGTCTGGTGAGCAAGGGCGAGGAGGATAACATGGCCATCATCAAGGAGTTCATG
CGCTTCAAGGTGCACATGGAGGGCTCCGTGAACGGCCACAAGTTCGAGATCGAGGGCGAGGGCGAGGGCC
GCCCCTACGAGGCCTTTCAGACCGCTAAGCTGAAGGTGACCAAGGGTGGCCCCCTGCCCTTCGCCTGGGA
CATCCTGTCCCCTCAGTTCATGTACGGCTCCAAGGCCTACATTAAGCACCCAGCCGACATCCCCGACTAC
TTCAAGCTGTCCTTCCCCGAGGGCTTCAGGTGGGAGCGCGTGGTGAACTTCGAGGACGGCGGCATTATTC
ACGTTAACCAGGACTCCTCCCTGCAGGACGGCGTATTCATCTACAAGGTGAAGCTGCGCGGCACCAACTT
CCCCCCCGACGGCCCCGTAATGCAGAAGAAGACCATGGGCTGGGAGGCTACGCGTGACCAACACCATCAC
CACCATCATTAAATGCATGAATTCAACGCGTTAAGTCGACAATCAACCTCTGGATTACAAAATTTGTGAA
AGATTGACTGGTATTCTTAACTATGTTGCTCCTTTTACGCTATGTGGATACGCTGCTTTAATGCCTTTGT
ATCATGCTATTGCTTCCCGTATGGCTTTCATTTTCTCCTCCTTGTATAAATCCTGGTTGCTGTCTCTTTA
TGAGGAGTTGTGGCCCGTTGTCAGGCAACGTGGCGTGGTGTGCACTGTGTTTGCTGACGCAACCCCCACT
GGTTGGGGCATTGCCACCACCTGTCAGCTCCTTTCCGGGACTTTCGCTTTCCCCCTCCCTATTGCCACGG
CGGAACTCATCGCCGCCTGCCTTGCCCGCTGCTGGACAGGGGCTCGGCTGTTGGGCACTGACAATTCCGT
GGTGTTGTCGGGGAAATCATCGTCCTTTCCTTGGCTGCTCGCCTGTGTTGCCACCTGGATTCTGCGCGGG
ACGTCCTTCTGCTACGTCCCTTCGGCCCTCAATCCAGCGGACCTTCCTTCCCGCGGCCTGCTGCCGGCTC
TGCGGCCTCTTCCGCGTCTTCGCCTTCGCCCTCAGACGAGTCGGATCTCCCTTTGGGCCGCCTCCCCGCG
GCCTGGCCGGCCGCCAGCACAGTGGTCGATCGACCAATGCCCTGGCTCACAAATACCACTGAGATCTTTT
TCCCTCTGCCAAAAATTATGGGGACATCATGAAGCCCCTTGAGCATCTGACTTCTGGCTAATAAAGGAAA
TTTATTTTCATTGCAATAGTGTGTTGGAATTTTTTGTGTCTCTCACTCGGAAGGACATATGGGAGGGCAA
ATCATTTAAAACATCAGAATGAGTATTTGGTTTAGAGTTTGGCAACATATGCCCATATGCTGGCTGCCAT
GAACAAAGGTTGGCTATAAAGAGGTCATCAGTATATGAAACAGCCCCCTGCTGTCCATTCCTTATTCCAT
AGAAAAGCCTTGACTTGAGGTTAGATTTTTTTTATATTTTGTTTTGTGTTATTTTTTTCTTTAACATCCC
TAAAATTTTCCTTACATGTTTTACTAGCCAGATTTTTCCTCCTCTCCTGACTACTCCCAGTCATAGCTGT
CCCTCTTCTCTTATGGAGATCCCTCGACCTGCCCTAGGTCGGGCAGGAAGAGGGCCTATTTCCCATGATT
CCTTCATATTTGCATATACGATACAAGGCTGTTAGAGAGATAATTAGAATTAATTTGACTGTAAACACAA
AGATATTAGTACAAAATACGTGACGTAGAAAGTAATAATTTCTTGGGTAGTTTGCAGTTTTAAAATTATG
TTTTAAAATGGACTATCATATGCTTACCGTAACTTGAAAGTATTTCGATTTCTTGGCTTTATATATCTTG
TGGAAAGGACGAAACACCGGTGGGGTTCCCGAGCGGCCAAAGGGAGCAGACTCTAAATCTGCCGTCACAG
ACTTCGAAGGTTCGAATCCTTCCCCCACCATTTTTTAATATTTGCATGTCGCTATGTGTTCTGGGAAATC
ACCATAAACGTGAAATCCCTATCAGTGATAGAGACTTATAAGTTCCCTATCAGTGATAGAGACACCGGAG
GGGTAGCGAAGTGGCTAAACGCGGCGGACTCTAAATCCGCTCCCTTTGGGTTCGGCGGTTCGAATCCGTC
CCCCTCCATTTTTTGCTAGGAGATCCGAACCAGATAAGTGAAATCTAGTTCCAAACTATTTTGTCATTTT
TAATTTTCGTATTAGCTTACGACGCTACACCCAGTTCCCATCTATTTTGTCACTCTTCCCTAAATAATCC
TTAAAAACTCCATTTCCACCCCTCCCAGTTCCCAACTATTTTGTCCGCCCACAGCGGGGCATTTTTCTTC
CTGTTATGTTTTTAATCAAACATCCTGCCAACTCCATGTGACAAACCGTCATCTTCGGCTACTTTTTCTC
TGTCACAGAATGAAAATTTTTCTGTCATCTCTTCGTTATTAATGTTTGTAATTGACTGAATATCAACGCT
TATTTGCAGCCTGAATGGCGAATGGG
[124 nt withheld, positions 4507-4630]
C
[91 nt withheld, positions 4632-4722]
A
[49 nt withheld, positions 4724-4772]
CCTTTGACGTTGGAGTCCACGTTCTT
[37 nt withheld, positions 4799-4835]
ACCCTATCTCGGTCTATTCTTTTGATTTATAAGGGATTTTGCCGATTTCGGCCTATTGGTTAAAAAATGA
GCTGATTTAACAAAAATTTAACGCGAATTTTAACAAAATATTAACGCTTACAATTTAGGTGGCACTTTTC
GGGGAAATGTGCGCGGAACCCCTATTTGTTTATTTTTCTAAATACATTCAAATATGTATCCGCTCATGAG
ACAATAACCCTGATAAATGCTTCAATAATATTGAAAAAGGAAGAGTATGAGTATTCAACATTTCCGTGTC
GCCCTTATTCCCTTTTTTGCGGCATTTTGCCTTCCTGTTTTTGCTCACCCAGAAACGCTGGTGAAAGTAA
AAGATGCTGAAGATCAGTTGGGTGCACGAGTGGGTTACATCGAACTGGATCTCAACAGCGGTAAGATCCT
TGAGAGTTTTCGCCCCGAAGAACGTTTTCCAATGATGAGCACTTTTAAAGTTCTGCTATGTGGCGCGGTA
TTATCCCGTATTGACGCCGGGCAAGAGCAACTCGGTCGCCGCATACACTATTCTCAGAATGACTTGGTTG
AGTACTCACCAGTCACAGAAAAGCATCTTACGGATGGCATGACAGTAAGAGAATTATGCAGTGCTGCCAT
AACCATGAGTGATAACACTGCGGCCAACTTACTTCTGACAACGATCGGAGGACCGAAGGAGCTAACCGCT
TTTTTGCACAACATGGGGGATCATGTAACTCGCCTTGATCGTTGGGAACCGGAGCTGAATGAAGCCATAC
CAAACGACGAGCGTGACACCACGATGCCTGTAGCAATGGCAACAACGTTGCGCAAACTATTAACTGGCGA
ACTACTTACTCTAGCTTCCCGGCAACAATTAATAGACTGGATGGAGGCGGATAAAGTTGCAGGACCACTT
CTGCGCTCGGCCCTTCCGGCTGGCTGGTTTATTGCTGATAAATCTGGAGCCGGTGAGCGTGGGTCTCGCG
GTATCATTGCAGCACTGGGGCCAGATGGTAAGCCCTCCCGTATCGTAGTTATCTACACGACGGGGAGTCA
GGCAACTATGGATGAACGAAATAGACAGATCGCTGAGATAGGTGCCTCACTGATTAAGCATTGGTAACTG
TCAGACCAAGTTTACTCATATATACTTTAGATTGATTTAAAACTTCATTTTTAATTTAAAAGGATCTAGG
TGAAGATCCTTTTTGATAATCTCATGACCAAAATCCCTTAACGTGAGTTTTCGTTCCACTGAGCGTCAGA
CCCCGTAGAAAAGATCAAAGGATCTTCTTGAGATCCTTTTTTTCTGCGCGTAATCTGCTGCTTGCAAACA
AAAAAACCACCGCTACCAGCGGTGGTTTGTTTGCCGGATCAAGAGCTACCAACTCTTTTTCCGAAGGTAA
CTGGCTTCAGCAGAGCGCAGATACCAAATACTGTTCTTCTAGTGTAGCCGTAGTTAGGCCACCACTTCAA
GAACTCTGTAGCACCGCCTACATACCTCGCTCTGCTAATCCTGTTACCAGTGGCTGCTGCCAGTGGCGAT
AAGTCGTGTCTTACCGGGTTGGACTCAAGACGATAGTTACCGGATAAGGCGCAGCGGTCGGGCTGAACGG
GGGGTTCGTGCACACAGCCCAGCTTGGAGCGAACGACCTACACCGAACTGAGATACCTACAGCGTGAGCT
ATGAGAAAGCGCCACGCTTCCCGAAGGGAGAAAGGCGGACAGGTATCCGGTAAGCGGCAGGGTCGGAACA
GGAGAGCGCACGAGGGAGCTTCCAGGGGGAAACGCCTGGTATCTTTATAGTCCTGTCGGGTTTCGCCACC
TCTGACTTGAGCGTCGATTTTTGTGATGCTCGTCAGGGGGGCGGAGCCTATGGAAAAACGCCAGCAACGC
GGCCTTTTTACGGTTCCTGGCCTTTTGCTGGCCTTTTGCTCACATGTTCTTTCCTGCGTTATCCCCTGAT
TCTGTGGATAACCGTATTACCGCCTTTGAGTGAGCTGATACCGCTCGCCGCAGCCGAACGACCGAGCGCA
GCGAGTCAGTGAGCGAGGAAGCGGAAGAGCGCCTGATGCGGTATTTTCTCCTTACGCATCTGTGCGGTAT
TTCACACCGCATAGACCAGCCGCGTAACCTGGCAAAATCGGTTACGGTTGAGTAATAAATGGATGCCCTG
CGTAAGCGGGTGTGGGCGGACAATAAAGTCTTAAACTGAACAAAATAGATCTAAACTATGACAATAAAGT
CTTAAACTAGACAGAATAGTTGTAAACTGAAATCAGTCCAGTTATGCTGTGAAAAAGCATACTGGACTTT
TGTTATGGCTAAAGCAAACTCTTCATTTTCTGAAGTGCAAATTGCCCGTCGTATTAAAGAGGGGCGTGGC
CAAGGGCATGGTAAAGACTATATTCGCGGCGTTGTGACAATTTACCGAACAACTCCGCGGCCGGGAAGCC
GATCTCGGCTTGAACGAATTGTTAGGTGGCGGTACTTGGGTCGATATCAAAGTGCATCACTTCTTCCCGT
ATGCCCAACTTTGTATAGAGAGCCACTGCGGGATCGTCACCGTAATCTGCTTGCACGTAGATCACATAAG
CACCAAGCGCGTTGGCCTCATGCTTGAGGAGATTGATGAGCGCGGTGGCAATGCCCTGCCTCCGGTGCTC
GCCGGAGACTGCGAGATCATAGATATAGATCTCACTACGCGGCTGCTCAAACTTGGGCAGAACGTAAGCC
GCGAGAGCGCCAACAACCGCTTCTTGGTCGAAGGCAGCAAGCGCGATGAATGTCTTACTACGGAGCAAGT
TCCCGAGGTAATCGGAGTCCGGCTGATGTTGGGAGTAGGTGGCTACGTCTCCGAACTCACGACCGAAAAG
ATCAAGAGCAGCCCGCATGGATTTGACTTGGTCAGGGCCGAGCCTACATGTGCGAATGATGCCCATACTT
GAGCCACCTAACTTTGTTTTAGGGCGACTGCCCTGCTGCGTAACATCGTTGCTGCTGCGTAACATCGTTG
CTGCTCCATAACATCAAACATCGACCCACGGCGTAACGCGCTTGCTGCTTGGATGCCCGAGGCATAGACT
GTACAAAAAAACAGTCATAACAAGCCATGAAAACCGCCACTGCGCCGTTACCACCGCTGCGTTCGGTCAA
GGTTCTGGACCAGTTGCGTGAGCGCATACGCTACTTGCATTACAGTTTACGAACCGAACAGGCTTATGTC
AACTGGGTTCGTGCCTTCATCCGTTTCCACGGTGTGCGTCACCCGGCAACCTTGGGCAGCAGCGAAGTCG
AGGCATTTCTGTCCTGGCTGGCGAACGAGCGCAAGGTTTCGGTCTCCACGCATCGTCAGGCATTGGCGGC
CTTGCTGTTCTTCTACGGCAAGGTGCTGTGCACGGATCTGCCCTTGCTTCAGGAGATCGGTAGACCTCGG
CCGTCGCGGCGCTTGCCGGTGGTGCTGACCCCGGATGAAGTGGTTCGCATCCTCGGTTTTCTGGAAGGCG
AGCATCGTTTGTTCGCCCAGGACTCTAGCTATAGTTCTAGTGGTTGGCTACGTACCCGTAGTGGCTATGG
CAGGGCTTGCGCTTAATGCGCCGCTACAGGGCGCGTGGGGATACCCCCTAGAGCCCCAGCTGAAAAAATG
GAGGGGGACGGATTCGAACCGCCGAACCCAAAGGGAGCGGATTTAGAGTCCGCCGCGTTTAGCCACTTCG
CTACCCCTCCGGTGTCTCTATCACTGATAGGGAACTTATAAGTCTCTATCACTGATAGGGATTTCACGTT
TATGGTGATTTCCCAGAACACATAGCGACATGCAAATATTAAAAAATGGTGGGGGAAGGATTCGAACCTT
CGAAGTCTGTGACGGCAGATTTAGAGTCTGCTCCCTTTGGCCGCTCGGGAACCCCACCGGTGTTTCGTCC
TTTCCACAAGATATATAAAGCCAAGAAATCGAAATACTTTCAAGTTACGGTAAGCATATGATAGTCCATT
TTAAAACATAATTTTAAAACTGCAAACTACCCAAGAAATTATTACTTTCTACGTCACGTATTTTGTACTA
ATATCTTTGTGTTTACAGTCAAATTAATTCTAATTATCTCTCTAACAGCCTTGTATCGTATATGCAAATA
TGAAGGAATCATGGGAAATAGGCCCTCTTCCTGCCCGACCTAGTCAATAATCAATGTCAACGCGTATATC
TGGCCCGTACATCGCGAAGCAGCGCAAAACGGATCCTGCAGGTATTTGCGGCCGCGGTCCGTATACTCCG
GAATATTAATAGATCATGGAGATAATTAAAATGATAACCATCTCGCAAATAAATAAGTATTTTACTGTTT
TCGTAACAGTTTTGTAATAAAAAAACCTATAAATATTCCGGATTATTCATACCGTCCCACCATCGGGCGC
GAACTCCTAAAAAACCGCCACCATGAAGTGCCTTTTGTACTTAGCCTTTTTATTCATTGGGGTGAATTGC
[1296 nt withheld, positions 9316-10611]
AATCCAATCGAGCTTGTAGAAGGTTGGTTCAGTAGTTGGAAAAGCTCTATTGCCTCTTTTTTCTTTATCA
TAGGGTTAATCATTGGACTATTCTTGGTTCTCCGAGTTGGTATCCATCTTTGCATTAAATTAAAGCACAC
CAAGAAAAGACAGATTTATACAGACATAGAGATGAACCGACTTGGAAAGTGATAAGTCGAGAAGTACTAG
AGGATCATAATCAGCCATACCACATTTGTAGAGGTTTTACTTGCTTTAAAAAACCTCCCACACCTCCCCC
TGAACCTGAAACATAAAATGAATGCAATTGTTGTTGTTAACTTGTTTATTGCAGCTTATAATGGTTACAA
ATAAAGCAATAGCATCACAAATTTCACAAATAAAGCATTTTTTTCACTGCATTCTAGTTGTGGTTTGTCC
AAACTCATCAATGTATCTTATCATGTCTGGATCTGATCACTGCTTGAGCCTAGTTATTAATAGTAATCAA
TTACGGGGTCATTAGTTCATAGCCCATATATGGAGTTCCG
Features (pLannotate 1.2.2; 31 found; start..end, strand, type, name):
      1..304     +  enhancer       CMV enhancer: human cytomegalovirus immediate early enhancer
    306..581     +  promoter       chicken β-actin promoter: No description available
    582..1598    +  intron         chimeric intron: chimera between introns from chicken β-actin and rabbit β-globin
   1704..2429    +  CDS            HyPerRed (fragment): red fluorescent genetically encoded indicator for H2O2 ()
   2491..3079    +  misc_feature   WPRE: woodchuck hepatitis virus posttranscriptional regulatory element
   3210..3265    +  polyA_signal   β-globin poly(A) signal: rabbit β-globin polyadenylation signal (Gil and Proudfoot, 1987)
   3620..3860    +  promoter       U6 promoter: RNA polymerase III promoter for human U6 snRNA
   3869..3950    +  tRNA           supF (fragment): E. coli amber-suppressor tyrosine tRNA
   3958..4052    +  promoter       H1-2O2 promoter: doxycycline-inducible variant of the human H1 RNA promoter (Henriksen et al., 2007)
   4056..4137    +  ncRNA          tRNA: Accession: RF00005 - tRNA
   4158..4323    -  mobile_element Tn7L: mini-Tn7 element (left end of the Tn7 transposon) Tn7
   4507..4961    +  rep_origin     f1 ori (sequence partly withheld): f1 bacteriophage origin of replication; arrow indicates direction of (+) strand synthesis
   4987..5091    +  promoter       AmpR promoter: bla
   5092..5952    +  CDS            AmpR: β-lactamase; bla; confers resistance to ampicillin, carbenicillin, and related antibiotics
   6123..6711    +  rep_origin     ori: high-copy-number ColE1/pMB1/pBR322/pUC origin of replication
   6897..6948    -  misc_feature   bom (fragment): basis of mobility region from pBR322
   7016..7240    -  mobile_element Tn7R: mini-Tn7 element (right end of the Tn7 transposon) Tn7
   7307..7840    -  CDS            GmR: gentamycin acetyltransferase; aacC1; confers resistance to gentamycin
   8029..8057    -  promoter       Pc promoter: intI1 (promoter lies within the coding sequence); class 1 integron promoter
   8035..8394    -  CDS            YPR2_ECOLX (fragment): Protein predicted: Swiss-Prot protein existence level 4. From Escherichia coli.
   8414..8441    -  rep_origin     f1 ori (fragment): f1 bacteriophage origin of replication; arrow indicates direction of (+) strand synthesis
   8473..8554    -  ncRNA          tRNA: Accession: RF00005 - tRNA
   8560..8654    -  promoter       H1-2O2 promoter: doxycycline-inducible variant of the human H1 RNA promoter (Henriksen et al., 2007)
   8662..8743    -  tRNA           supF (fragment): E. coli amber-suppressor tyrosine tRNA
   8752..8992    -  promoter       U6 promoter: RNA polymerase III promoter for human U6 snRNA
   9005..9023    -  enhancer       CMV enhancer (fragment): human cytomegalovirus immediate early enhancer
   9118..9209    +  promoter       polyhedrin promoter: polh from Autographa californica; promoter for the baculovirus polyhedrin gene
   9268..10801   +  CDS            VSV-G (fragment) (sequence partly withheld): vesicular stomatitis virus G glycoprotein Indiana strain
  10824..10907   +  CDS            large T antigen (fragment): large T antigen from SV40 (simian virus 40)
  10930..11064   +  polyA_signal   SV40 poly(A) signal: SV40 polyadenylation signal
  11081..11141   +  enhancer       CMV enhancer (fragment): human cytomegalovirus immediate early enhancer
