[The description below was written by a language model from this plasmid's Addgene catalogue record and pLannotate feature annotations shown in this document.]
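Description:
pAcBAC3-POLY-pnRFP is an 11.1 kb mammalian expression plasmid built on the pAcBAC3 backbone and intended to raise expression of pnRFP, a genetically encoded red fluorescent peroxynitrite biosensor, in mammalian cells such as RAW 264.7 macrophages. It is propagated in E. coli through a high-copy ColE1/pUC-type origin with ampicillin selection, and it also carries an f1 origin. The backbone contains Tn7L and Tn7R mini-Tn7 ends, and the segment they enclose includes a gentamicin resistance gene. It also includes a polyhedrin promoter driving a VSV-G coding sequence with an SV40 poly(A) signal. These parts are typical of baculovirus transfer vectors, where Tn7 transposition moves the cassette into a bacmid and VSV-G pseudotyping helps the virus transduce mammalian cells. The record itself lists only mammalian expression as the vector type and does not describe this route.

The sensor cassette uses a CAG-type arrangement of CMV enhancer, chicken β-actin promoter and chimeric intron. Downstream is a roughly 0.7 kb coding sequence that the automated annotation matches to a fragment of HyPerRed, probably because of similarity between the red fluorescent protein scaffolds, followed by a WPRE and the rabbit β-globin poly(A) signal. The catalogue gives the synthetic insert name only as "813", cloned between HindIII and EcoRI. Two clusters in opposite orientations each hold a U6 promoter and an H1-type promoter driving tRNAs, some annotated as fragments of the E. coli amber-suppressor tyrosine tRNA supF. Repeated suppressor tRNA units like these suggest amber codon suppression for incorporating a noncanonical amino acid into the sensor. However, no aminoacyl-tRNA synthetase is annotated, and the record does not state the amino acid or the meaning of "POLY".
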