Addgene plasmid #201680: pAcBAC3-POLY-pnRFP
Purpose: Boost the expression of pnRFP in mammalian cells (e.g., macrophage RAW 264.7 cells)
Depositing lab: Huiwang Ai. Depositing organization: University of Virginia. Publication: Development, Characterization, and Structural Analysis of a Genetically Encoded Red Fluorescent Peroxynitrite Biosensor. Pang Y, Huang M, Fan Y, Yeh HW, Xiong Y, Ng HL, Ai HW. ACS Chem Biol. 2023 Jun 16;18(6):1388-1397. doi: 10.1021/acschembio.3c00139. Epub 2023 May 15. PubMed 37185019.
Backbone
  Vector backbone: pAcBAC3
  Vector type: Mammalian Expression
Growth in bacteria
  Bacterial resistance: Ampicillin, 100 μg/mL
  Growth temperature: 37°C
  Growth strain: DH5alpha
  Copy number: Unknown
Gene/Insert
  Gene/Insert name: 813
  Species: Synthetic
  Cloning method: Restriction Enzyme; 5′ cloning site Hind III (not destroyed); 3′ cloning site EcoR I (not destroyed)
  Sequencing primers: 5′ ACCATGGGCTCGAGAATAGG
Terms and licenses: Academic/Nonprofit Terms; Industry Terms: Not Available to Industry
Depositor comments: Please visit https://www.biorxiv.org/content/10.1101/2023.04.13.536636v1 for bioRxiv preprint.
How to cite: pAcBAC3-POLY-pnRFP was a gift from Huiwang Ai (Addgene plasmid # 201680 ; http://n2t.net/addgene:201680 ; RRID:Addgene_201680)
