>Addgene plasmid #201680 | pAcBAC3-POLY-pnRFP | depositor partial sequence | sequence record 391209 | insertion
ATAGGTCGGCTGGGCTCACCCGTAGTTTCCGAGCGGATGTACCCCGAGGACGGCGCCCTGAAGAGCGAGA
TCAAGTAGGGGCTGAGGCTGAAGGACGGCGGCCACTACGCCGCCGAGGTCAAGACCACCTACAAGGCCAA
GAAGCCCGTGCAGCTGCCCGGCGCCTACATCGTCGACATCAAGTTGGACATCGTGTCCCACAACGAGGAC
TACACCATCGTGGAACAGTGCGAACGCGCCGAGGGCCGCCACTCCACTGGCGGCATGGACGAGCTGTACA
AGGGAGGTACAGGCGGGAGTCTGGTGAGCAAGGGCGAGGAGGATAACATGGCCATCATCAAGGAGTTCAT
GCGCTTCAAGGTGCACATGGAGGGCTCCGTGAACGGCCACAAGTTCGAGATCGAGGGCGAGGGCGAGGGC
CGCCCCTACGAGGCCTTTCAGACCGCTAAGCTGAAGGTGACCAAGGGTGGCCCCCTGCCCTTCGCCTGGG
ACATCCTGTCCCCTCAGTTCATGTACGGCTCCAAGGCCTACATTAAGCACCCAGCCGACATCCCCGACTA
CTTCAAGCTGTCCTTCCCCGAGGGCTTCAGGTGGGAGCGCGTGGTGAACTTCGAGGACGGCGGCATTATT
CACGTTAACCAGGACTCCTCCCTGCAGGACGGCGTATTCATCTACAAGGTGAAGCTGCGCGGCACCAACT
TCCCCCCCGACGGCCCCGTAATGCAGAAGAAGACCATGGGCTGGGAGGCTACGCGTGACCAACACCATCA
CCACCATCATTAA
